>Addgene plasmid #176492 | pET28a-SARS-CoV-2 NSP13 | addgene full sequence | sequence record 351686 | Addgene NGS Result
ATCCGGATATAGTTCCTCCTTTCAGCAAAAAACCCCTCAAGACCCGTTTAGAGGCCCCAAGGGGTTATGC
TAGTTATTGCTCAGCGGTGGCAGCAGCCAACTCAGCTTCCTTTCGGGCTTTGTTAGCAGCCGGATCTCAG
TGGTGGTGGTGGTGGTGCTCGAGTCATTGTAATGTAGCCACATTGCGACGTGGTATTTCTAGACTTGTAA
ATTGCAGTTTGTCATAAAGATCTCTATCAGACATTATGCACAAAATGCCAACTTTTGCCCTTGTGATAGC
CACATTGAAGCGGTTGACATTACAAGAGTGTGCTGTTTCAGTAGTTTGTGTGAATATGACATAGTCATAT
TCAGAACCCTGTGATGAATCAACAGTCTGCGTAGGCAATCCTAAGATTTTTGAAGCTACGGCGTTCTGTG
AATTATAAGGTGAGATAAAAACAGCTTTTCTCCAAGCAGGATTGCGTGTAAGAAATTCTCTTACAACGCC
TATTTGAGGTCTGTTGATTGCAGATGAAACATCATGTGTAATAACACCTTTGTAGAACATTTTGAAGCAT
TGAGCTGACTTATCCTTGTGTGCTTTTAGCTTATTGTCATAAACTAAAGCACTCACAGTGTCAACAATTT
CAGCAGGACAACGGCGACAAGTTCCAAGGAACATGTCTGGACCTATTGTTTTCATAAGTCTGCACACTGA
ATTAAAATATTCTGGTTCTAGTGTGCCTTTAGTCAGCAATGTGCGGGGGGCTGGTAATTGAGCAGGATCG
CCAATATAGACGTAGTGTTTTGCACGAAGTCTAGCATTGACAACACTCAAGTCATAATTAGTAGCCATAG
AGATTTCATCAAAGACTACAATGTCAGCAGTTGTTTCTGGCAATGCATTTACAGTGCAGAAAACATACTG
TTCTAGTGTTGAATTCACTTTGAATTTATCAAAACACTCTACGCGCGCACGCGCAGGTATGATTCTACTA
CATTTATCTATGGGCAAATATTTTAATGCCTTTTCACATAGGGCATCAACAGCTGCATGAGAGCATGCCG
TATACACTATGCGAGCAGATGGGTAATAGAGAGCAAGTCCGATGGCAAAATGACTCTTACCAGTACCAGG
TGGTCCTTGGAGTGTAGAGTACTTTTGCATGCCGACCTTTTGATAATTTGCAACATTGCTAGAAAACTCA
TCTGAGATGTTGAGTGTTGGGTACAAGCCAGTAATTCTCACATAGTGCTCTTGTGGCACTAGAGTAGGTG
CACTAAGTGGCATTACAGTGTGAGATGTCAACACAAAGTAATCACCAACATTCAACTTGTATGTCGTAGT
ACCTCTGTACACAACAGCATCACCATAGTCACCTTTTTCAAAGGTGTACTCTCCAATCTGTACTTTACTA
TTTTTAGTTACACGGTAACCAGTAAAGACATAGTTTCTGTTCAATGGTGGTCTAGGTTTTCCAACCTCCC
ATGAAAGATGCAATTCTCTGTCAGAGAGTACTTCGCGTACAGTGGCAATACCATATGACAGCTTAAATGT
TTCCTCAGTGGCTTTGAGCGTTTCTGCTGCGAAAAGCTTGAGTCTCTCAGTACAAGTGTTGGCAAGTATG
TAATCGCCAGCATTAGTCCAATCACATGTTGCTATCGCATTGAAGTCAGTGACATTGTCACTGCCTACAC
ATGTGTTTTTGTATAAACCAAAAACCTGACCATTAGCACATAATGGAAAACTAATGGGAGGCTTATGTGA
CTTGCAATAATAGCTCATACCTCCTAGATACAGTTGTGTCACATCAGTGACATCACAACCCGGGGCATTG
CAAACATAGGGATTAACAGACAACACTAATTTGTGTGATGTTGAAATGACATGGTCATAGCAGCACTTGC
AACATAGGAATGGTCTCCTAATACAGGCACCGCAACGAAGTGAAGTCTGTGAATTGCACAATACACAAGC
ACCTACAGCCATGGCGGATCCGCGACCCATTTGCTGTCCACCAGTCATGCTAGCCATATGGCTGCCGCGC
GGCACCAGGCCGCTGCTGTGATGATGATGATGATGGCTGCTGCCCATGGTATATCTCCTTCTTAAAGTTA
AACAAAATTATTTCTAGAGGGGAATTGTTATCCGCTCACAATTCCCCTATAGTGAGTCGTATTAATTTCG
CGGGATCGAGATCTCGATCCTCTACGCCGGACGCATCGTGGCCGGCATCACCGGCGCCACAGGTGCGGTT
GCTGGCGCCTATATCGCCGACATCACCGATGGGGAAGATCGGGCTCGCCACTTCGGGCTCATGAGCGCTT
GTTTCGGCGTGGGTATGGTGGCAGGCCCCGTGGCCGGGGGACTGTTGGGCGCCATCTCCTTGCATGCACC
ATTCCTTGCGGCGGCGGTGCTCAACGGCCTCAACCTACTACTGGGCTGCTTCCTAATGCAGGAGTCGCAT
AAGGGAGAGCGTCGAGATCCCGGACACCATCGAATGGCGCAAAACCTTTCGCGGTATGGCATGATAGCGC
CCGGAAGAGAGTCAATTCAGGGTGGTGAATGTGAAACCAGTAACGTTATACGATGTCGCAGAGTATGCCG
GTGTCTCTTATCAGACCGTTTCCCGCGTGGTGAACCAGGCCAGCCACGTTTCTGCGAAAACGCGGGAAAA
AGTGGAAGCGGCGATGGCGGAGCTGAATTACATTCCCAACCGCGTGGCACAACAACTGGCGGGCAAACAG
TCGTTGCTGATTGGCGTTGCCACCTCCAGTCTGGCCCTGCACGCGCCGTCGCAAATTGTCGCGGCGATTA
AATCTCGCGCCGATCAACTGGGTGCCAGCGTGGTGGTGTCGATGGTAGAACGAAGCGGCGTCGAAGCCTG
TAAAGCGGCGGTGCACAATCTTCTCGCGCAACGCGTCAGTGGGCTGATCATTAACTATCCGCTGGATGAC
CAGGATGCCATTGCTGTGGAAGCTGCCTGCACTAATGTTCCGGCGTTATTTCTTGATGTCTCTGACCAGA
CACCCATCAACAGTATTATTTTCTCCCATGAAGACGGTACGCGACTGGGCGTGGAGCATCTGGTCGCATT
GGGTCACCAGCAAATCGCGCTGTTAGCGGGCCCATTAAGTTCTGTCTCGGCGCGTCTGCGTCTGGCTGGC
TGGCATAAATATCTCACTCGCAATCAAATTCAGCCGATAGCGGAACGGGAAGGCGACTGGAGTGCCATGT
CCGGTTTTCAACAAACCATGCAAATGCTGAATGAGGGCATCGTTCCCACTGCGATGCTGGTTGCCAACGA
TCAGATGGCGCTGGGCGCAATGCGCGCCATTACCGAGTCCGGGCTGCGCGTTGGTGCGGATATCTCGGTA
GTGGGATACGACGATACCGAAGACAGCTCATGTTATATCCCGCCGTTAACCACCATCAAACAGGATTTTC
GCCTGCTGGGGCAAACCAGCGTGGACCGCTTGCTGCAACTCTCTCAGGGCCAGGCGGTGAAGGGCAATCA
GCTGTTGCCCGTCTCACTGGTGAAAAGAAAAACCACCCTGGCGCCCAATACGCAAACCGCCTCTCCCCGC
GCGTTGGCCGATTCATTAATGCAGCTGGCACGACAGGTTTCCCGACTGGAAAGCGGGCAGTGAGCGCAAC
GCAATTAATGTAAGTTAGCTCACTCATTAGGCACCGGGATCTCGACCGATGCCCTTGAGAGCCTTCAACC
CAGTCAGCTCCTTCCGGTGGGCGCGGGGCATGACTATCGTCGCCGCACTTATGACTGTCTTCTTTATCAT
GCAACTCGTAGGACAGGTGCCGGCAGCGCTCTGGGTCATTTTCGGCGAGGACCGCTTTCGCTGGAGCGCG
ACGATGATCGGCCTGTCGCTTGCGGTATTCGGAATCTTGCACGCCCTCGCTCAAGCCTTCGTCACTGGTC
CCGCCACCAAACGTTTCGGCGAGAAGCAGGCCATTATCGCCGGCATGGCGGCCCCACGGGTGCGCATGAT
CGTGCTCCTGTCGTTGAGGACCCGGCTAGGCTGGCGGGGTTGCCTTACTGGTTAGCAGAATGAATCACCG
ATACGCGAGCGAACGTGAAGCGACTGCTGCTGCAAAACGTCTGCGACCTGAGCAACAACATGAATGGTCT
TCGGTTTCCGTGTTTCGTAAAGTCTGGAAACGCGGAAGTCAGCGCCCTGCACCATTATGTTCCGGATCTG
CATCGCAGGATGCTGCTGGCTACCCTGTGGAACACCTACATCTGTATTAACGAAGCGCTGGCATTGACCC
TGAGTGATTTTTCTCTGGTCCCGCCGCATCCATACCGCCAGTTGTTTACCCTCACAACGTTCCAGTAACC
GGGCATGTTCATCATCAGTAACCCGTATCGTGAGCATCCTCTCTCGTTTCATCGGTATCATTACCCCCAT
GAACAGAAATCCCCCTTACACGGAGGCATCAGTGACCAAACAGGAAAAAACCGCCCTTAACATGGCCCGC
TTTATCAGAAGCCAGACATTAACGCTTCTGGAGAAACTCAACGAGCTGGACGCGGATGAACAGGCAGACA
TCTGTGAATCGCTTCACGACCACGCTGATGAGCTTTACCGCAGCTGCCTCGCGCGTTTCGGTGATGACGG
TGAAAACCTCTGACACATGCAGCTCCCGGAGACGGTCACAGCTTGTCTGTAAGCGGATGCCGGGAGCAGA
CAAGCCCGTCAGGGCGCGTCAGCGGGTGTTGGCGGGTGTCGGGGCGCAGCCATGACCCAGTCACGTAGCG
ATAGCGGAGTGTATACTGGCTTAACTATGCGGCATCAGAGCAGATTGTACTGAGAGTGCACCATTGCGGT
GTGAAATACCGCACAGATGCGTAAGGAGAAAATACCGCATCAGGCGCTCTTCCGCTTCCTCGCTCACTGA
CTCGCTGCGCTCGGTCGTTCGGCTGCGGCGAGCGGTATCAGCTCACTCAAAGGCGGTAATACGGTTATCC
ACAGAATCAGGGGATAACGCAGGAAAGAACATGTGAGCAAAAGGCCAGCAAAAGGCCAGGAACCGTAAAA
AGGCCGCGTTGCTGGCGTTTTTCCATAGGCTCCGCCCCCCTGACGAGCATCACAAAAATCGACGCTCAAG
TCAGAGGTGGCGAAACCCGACAGGACTATAAAGATACCAGGCGTTTCCCCCTGGAAGCTCCCTCGTGCGC
TCTCCTGTTCCGACCCTGCCGCTTACCGGATACCTGTCCGCCTTTCTCCCTTCGGGAAGCGTGGCGCTTT
CTCATAGCTCACGCTGTAGGTATCTCAGTTCGGTGTAGGTCGTTCGCTCCAAGCTGGGCTGTGTGCACGA
ACCCCCCGTTCAGCCCGACCGCTGCGCCTTATCCGGTAACTATCGTCTTGAGTCCAACCCGGTAAGACAC
GACTTATCGCCACTGGCAGCAGCCACTGGTAACAGGATTAGCAGAGCGAGGTATGTAGGCGGTGCTACAG
AGTTCTTGAAGTGGTGGCCTAACTACGGCTACACTAGAAGGACAGTATTTGGTATCTGCGCTCTGCTGAA
GCCAGTTACCTTCGGAAAAAGAGTTGGTAGCTCTTGATCCGGCAAACAAACCACCGCTGGTAGCGGTGGT
TTTTTTGTTTGCAAGCAGCAGATTACGCGCAGAAAAAAAGGATCTCAAGAAGATCCTTTGATCTTTTCTA
CGGGGTCTGACGCTCAGTGGAACGAAAACTCACGTTAAGGGATTTTGGTCATGAACAATAAAACTGTCTG
CTTACATAAACAGTAATACAAGGGGTGTTATGAGCCATATTCAACGGGAAACGTCTTGCTCTAGGCCGCG
ATTAAATTCCAACATGGATGCTGATTTATATGGGTATAAATGGGCTCGCGATAATGTCGGGCAATCAGGT
GCGACAATCTATCGATTGTATGGGAAGCCCGATGCGCCAGAGTTGTTTCTGAAACATGGCAAAGGTAGCG
TTGCCAATGATGTTACAGATGAGATGGTCAGACTAAACTGGCTGACGGAATTTATGCCTCTTCCGACCAT
CAAGCATTTTATCCGTACTCCTGATGATGCATGGTTACTCACCACTGCGATCCCCGGGAAAACAGCATTC
CAGGTATTAGAAGAATATCCTGATTCAGGTGAAAATATTGTTGATGCGCTGGCAGTGTTCCTGCGCCGGT
TGCATTCGATTCCTGTTTGTAATTGTCCTTTTAACAGCGATCGCGTATTTCGTCTCGCTCAGGCGCAATC
ACGAATGAATAACGGTTTGGTTGATGCGAGTGATTTTGATGACGAGCGTAATGGCTGGCCTGTTGAACAA
GTCTGGAAAGAAATGCATAAACTTTTGCCATTCTCACCGGATTCAGTCGTCACTCATGGTGATTTCTCAC
TTGATAACCTTATTTTTGACGAGGGGAAATTAATAGGTTGTATTGATGTTGGACGAGTCGGAATCGCAGA
CCGATACCAGGATCTTGCCATCCTATGGAACTGCCTCGGTGAGTTTTCTCCTTCATTACAGAAACGGCTT
TTTCAAAAATATGGTATTGATAATCCTGATATGAATAAATTGCAGTTTCATTTGATGCTCGATGAGTTTT
TCTAAGAATTAATTCATGAGCGGATACATATTTGAATGTATTTAGAAAAATAAACAAATAGGGGTTCCGC
GCACATTTCCCCGAAAAGTGCCACCTAAATTGTAAGCGTTAATATTTTGTTAAAATTCGCGTTAAATTTT
TGTTAAATCAGCTCATTTTTTAACCAATAGGCCGAAATCGGCAAAATCCCTTATAAATCAAAAGAATAGA
CCGAGATAGGGT
[37 nt withheld, positions 6803-6839]
AAAGAACGTGGACTCCAACGTCAAAGG
[49 nt withheld, positions 6867-6915]
T
[91 nt withheld, positions 6917-7007]
G
[124 nt withheld, positions 7009-7132]
CCCATTCGCCA
Features (pLannotate 1.2.2; 22 found; start..end, strand, type, name):
     26..73      -  terminator     T7 terminator: transcription terminator for bacteriophage T7 RNA polymerase
     81..130     -  CDS            SET1 (fragment): solubility-enhancement tag derived from T7 phage gene 10B
    140..157     -  CDS            9xHis (fragment): 9xHis affinity tag
    167..1969    -  CDS            rep (fragment): R1AB_SARS - Experimental evidence at protein level: Swiss-Prot protein existence level 1. [2'-O-methyltransferase]: Methyltransferase that mediates mRNA cap 2'-O-ribose methylation to the 5'-cap structure of viral mRNAs. N7-methyl guanosine cap is a prerequisite for binding of nsp16. Therefore plays an essential role in viral mRNAs cap methylation which is essential to evade immune system. From Severe acute respiratory syndrome coronavirus (SARS-CoV).
   1985..2017    -  CDS            T7 tag (gene 10 leader): leader peptide from bacteriophage T7 gene 10 promotes efficient translation in E. coli
   2021..2038    -  CDS            thrombin site: thrombin recognition and cleavage site
   2049..2065    -  CDS            capTEV™ (fragment): composite tag for in vivo biotinylation, TEV protease cleavage, and 6xHis tagging
   2084..2106    -  RBS            RBS: efficient ribosome binding site from bacteriophage T7 gene 10 (Olins and Rangwala, 1989)
   2121..2145    -  protein_bind   lac operator: The lac repressor binds to the lac operator to inhibit transcription in E. coli. This inhibition can be relieved by adding lactose or isopropyl-β-D-thiogalactopyranoside (IPTG). lac repressor encoded by lacI
   2146..2164    -  promoter       T7 promoter: promoter for bacteriophage T7 RNA polymerase
   2186..2465    +  CDS            TcR (fragment): tetracycline efflux protein; tet; confers resistance to tetracycline
   2473..2550    +  promoter       lacI promoter: lacI
   2551..3633    +  CDS            lacI: lac repressor; lacI; The lac repressor binds to the lac operator to inhibit transcription in E. coli. This inhibition can be relieved by adding lactose or isopropyl-β-D-thiogalactopyranoside (IPTG).
   3646..3667    +  protein_bind   CAP binding site: CAP binding activates transcription in the presence of cAMP. E. coli catabolite activator protein
   3682..3973    +  CDS            TcR (fragment): tetracycline efflux protein; tet; confers resistance to tetracycline
   4045..4425    -  CDS            YPB1_ECOLX: Protein predicted: Swiss-Prot protein existence level 4. From Escherichia coli.
   4442..4633    +  CDS            rop: Rop protein, which maintains plasmids at low copy number; rop
   4735..4874    +  misc_feature   bom: basis of mobility region from pBR322
   5060..5648    -  rep_origin     ori: high-copy-number ColE1/pMB1/pBR322/pUC origin of replication
   5770..6585    +  CDS            KanR: aminoglycoside phosphotransferase; aph(3')-Ia; confers resistance to kanamycin in bacteria or G418 (Geneticin®) in eukaryotes
   6594..6651    -  promoter       AmpR promoter (fragment): bla
   6704..7132    -  rep_origin     f1 ori (sequence partly withheld): f1 bacteriophage origin of replication; arrow indicates direction of (+) strand synthesis
