[The description below was written by a language model from this plasmid's Addgene catalogue record and pLannotate feature annotations shown in this document.]
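Description:
pET28a-SARS-CoV-2 NSP13 is a bacterial expression plasmid built on the Novagen pET28a(+) backbone for producing the SARS-CoV-2 helicase NSP13 in E. coli. It replicates from a pBR322/ColE1-type origin accompanied by the rop gene and bom region, carries an f1 origin, and is selected with kanamycin through an aminoglycoside phosphotransferase (KanR) marker. The catalogue lists a total size of about 7.1 kb, consistent with the sequenced record.

The roughly 1.8 kb insert, cloned between BamHI and XhoI, is annotated as a fragment of the SARS-CoV replicase polyprotein ORF1ab. The functional text attached to that automated annotation refers to another product of the same polyprotein rather than the helicase. According to the depositor, the coding sequence derives from an earlier SARS-CoV NSP13 clone, and a single I570V substitution was introduced to convert it to the SARS-CoV-2 NSP13 sequence.

Expression is driven by a T7 promoter with an adjacent lac operator and the T7 gene 10 ribosome binding site. The plasmid-encoded lacI repressor keeps transcription off until IPTG induction in a host supplying T7 RNA polymerase, and a T7 terminator closes the unit. The protein is made with backbone-encoded N-terminal elements: a His6 tag (the partial tag hit upstream of the thrombin site), a thrombin cleavage site and the T7 tag leader. A further His-tag fragment lies downstream of the insert, but the record describes only N-terminal tagging.

The construct is intended for affinity purification of recombinant helicase, and the associated publication concerns the discovery of inhibitors targeting NSP13.
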