Addgene plasmid #176492: pET28a-SARS-CoV-2 NSP13
Purpose: Expresses the N-terminal His6-tagged SARS-CoV2 helicase (NSP13) in E coli.
Depositing lab: Xiaodong Cheng. Depositing organization: University of Texas Health Science Center at Houston. Publication: Discovery of COVID-19 Inhibitors Targeting the SARS-CoV-2 Nsp13 Helicase. White MA, Lin W, Cheng X. J Phys Chem Lett. 2020 Nov 5;11(21):9144-9151. doi: 10.1021/acs.jpclett.0c02421. Epub 2020 Oct 14. PubMed 33052685.
Backbone
  Vector backbone: pET28a(+)
  Backbone manufacturer: Novagen
  Backbone size w/o insert (bp): 5369
  Total vector size (bp): 7147
  Vector type: Bacterial Expression
Growth in bacteria
  Bacterial resistance: Kanamycin, 50 μg/mL
  Growth temperature: 37°C
  Growth strain: DH5alpha
  Copy number: Unknown
Gene/Insert
  Gene/Insert name: SARS-CoV-2 NSP13
  Species: SARS-CoV
  Mutation: I570 from SARS-CoV NSP13 was mutated to V to convert it to SARS-CoV-2 NSP13
  Entrez Gene: ORF1ab (a.k.a. GU280_gp01)
  Promoter: T7
  Tag / fusion protein: His6 and T7 (N terminal on backbone)
  Cloning method: Restriction Enzyme; 5′ cloning site BamHI (unknown if destroyed); 3′ cloning site XhoI (unknown if destroyed)
  Sequencing primers: 5′ 5′-GGCGGATCCGCCATGGCTGTAGGTGCTTGTGTATTG-3′; 3′ 5′-GGCCTCGAGTCATTGTAATGTAGCCACATTGCG-3′
Resource information
  A portion of this plasmid was derived from a plasmid made by: We received the clone for SARS-CoV NSP13 from Dr. Jiandong Huang from University of Hong Kong
Terms and licenses: Academic/Nonprofit Terms; Industry Terms
Depositor comments: The original vector pHelA12 was described in a paper published by Dr. Huang (PMID: 12917423). We mutated the I570 of the original SARS-CoV NSP13 to V to convert it to SARS-CoV-2 NSP13.
How to cite: pET28a-SARS-CoV-2 NSP13 was a gift from Xiaodong Cheng (Addgene plasmid # 176492 ; http://n2t.net/addgene:176492 ; RRID:Addgene_176492)
