>Addgene plasmid #176492 | pET28a-SARS-CoV-2 NSP13 | depositor partial sequence | sequence record 341834 | pET28a-SARS-CoV-2 NSP13 sequence 2005 bps
CTAGAATAATTTTGTTTAACTTTAAGAAGGAGATATACCATGGGCAGCAGCCATCATCATCATCATCACA
GCAGCGGCCTGGTGCCGCGCGGCAGCCATATGGCTAGCATGACTGGTGGACAGCAAATGGGTCGCGGATC
CGCCATGGCTGTAGGTGCTTGTGTATTGTGCAATTCACAGACTTCACTTCGTTGCGGTGCCTGTATTAGG
AGACCATTCCTATGTTGCAAGTGCTGCTATGACCATGTCATTTCAACATCACACAAATTAGTGTTGTCTG
TTAATCCCTATGTTTGCAATGCCCCGGGTTGTGATGTCACTGATGTGACACAACTGTATCTAGGAGGTAT
GAGCTATTATTGCAAGTCACATAAGCCTCCCATTAGTTTTCCATTATGTGCTAATGGTCAGGTTTTTGGT
TTATACAAAAACACATGTGTAGGCAGTGACAATGTCACTGACTTCAATGCGATAGCAACATGTGATTGGA
CTAATGCTGGCGATTACATACTTGCCAACACTTGTACTGAGAGACTCAAGCTTTTCGCAGCAGAAACGCT
CAAAGCCACTGAGGAAACATTTAAGCTGTCATATGGTATTGCCACTGTACGCGAAGTACTCTCTGACAGA
GAATTGCATCTTTCATGGGAGGTTGGAAAACCTAGACCACCATTGAACAGAAACTATGTCTTTACTGGTT
ACCGTGTAACTAAAAATAGTAAAGTACAGATTGGAGAGTACACCTTTGAAAAAGGTGACTATGGTGATGC
TGTTGTGTACAGAGGTACTACGACATACAAGTTGAATGTTGGTGATTACTTTGTGTTGACATCTCACACT
GTAATGCCACTTAGTGCACCTACTCTAGTGCCACAAGAGCACTATGTGAGAATTACTGGCTTGTACCCAA
CACTCAACATCTCAGATGAGTTTTCTAGCAATGTTGCAAATTATCAAAAGGTCGGCATGCAAAAGTACTC
TACACTCCAAGGACCACCTGGTACTGGTAAGAGTCATTTTGCCATCGGACTTGCTCTCTATTACCCATCT
GCTCGCATAGTGTATACGGCATGCTCTCATGCAGCTGTTGATGCCCTATGTGAAAAGGCATTAAAATATT
TGCCCATAGATAAATGTAGTAGAATCATACCTGCGCGTGCGCGCGTAGAGTGTTTTGATAAATTCAAAGT
GAATTCAACACTAGAACAGTATGTTTTCTGCACTGTAAATGCATTGCCAGAAACAACTGCTGACATTGTA
GTCTTTGATGAAATCTCTATGGCTACTAATTATGACTTGAGTGTTGTCAATGCTAGACTTCGTGCAAAAC
ACTACGTCTATATTGGCGATCCTGCTCAATTACCAGCCCCCCGCACATTGCTGACTAAAGGCACACTAGA
ACCAGAATATTTTAATTCAGTGTGCAGACTTATGAAAACAATAGGTCCAGACATGTTCCTTGGAACTTGT
CGCCGTTGTCCTGCTGAAATTGTTGACACTGTGAGTGCTTTAGTTTATGACAATAAGCTAAAAGCACACA
AGGATAAGTCAGCTCAATGCTTCAAAATGTTCTACAAAGGTGTTATTACACATGATGTTTCATCTGCAAT
CAACAGACCTCAAATAGGCGTTGTAAGAGAATTTCTTACACGCAATCCTGCTTGGAGAAAAGCTGTTTTT
ATCTCACCTTATAATTCACAGAACGCCGTAGCTTCAAAAATCTTAGGATTGCCTACGCAGACTGTTGATT
CATCACAGGGTTCTGAATATGACTATGTCATATTCACACAAACTACTGAAACAGCACACTCTTGTAATGT
CAACCGCTTCAATGTGGCTATCACAAGGGCAAAAGTTGGCATTTTGTGCATAATGTCTGATAGAGATCTT
TATGACAAACTGCAATTTACAAGTCTAGAAATACCACGTCGCAATGTGGCTACATTACAATGACTCGAGC
ACCACCACCACCACCACTGAGATCCGGCTGCTAACAAAGCCCGAA
